>Addgene plasmid #57766 | miniSOG-ER-5 | addgene full sequence | sequence record 254845 | Addgene NGS Result
TAATCAATTACGGGGTCATTAGTTCATAGCCCATATATGGAGTTCCGCGTTACATAACTTACGGTAAATG
GCCCGCCTGGCTGACCGCCCAACGACCCCCGCCCATTGACGTCAATAATGACGTATGTTCCCATAGTAAC
GCCAATAGGGACTTTCCATTGACGTCAATGGGTGGAGTATTTACGGTAAACTGCCCACTTGGCAGTACAT
CAAGTGTATCATATGCCAAGTACGCCCCCTATTGACGTCAATGACGGTAAATGGCCCGCCTGGCATTATG
CCCAGTACATGACCTTATGGGACTTTCCTACTTGGCAGTACATCTACGTATTAGTCATCGCTATTACCAT
GGTGATGCGGTTTTGGCAGTACATCAATGGGCGTGGATAGCGGTTTGACTCACGGGGATTTCCAAGTCTC
CACCCCATTGACGTCAATGGGAGTTTGTTTTGGCACCAAAATCAACGGGACTTTCCAAAATGTCGTAACA
ACTCCGCCCCATTGACGCAAATGGGCGGTAGGCGTGTACGGTGGGAGGTCTATATAAGCAGAGCTGGTTT
AGTGAACCGTCAGATCCGCTAGCGCCACCATGCTGCTATCCGTGCCGTTGCTGCTCGGCCTCCTCGGCCT
GGCCGTCGCCGCACCGGTCGCCACCATGGAGAAAAGTTTCGTGATAACTGATCCACGGCTGCCAGACAAT
CCCATCATCTTCGCATCCGATGGCTTCCTGGAGCTGACCGAGTATTCCAGAGAGGAGATCCTGGGCCGCA
ATGGCCGCTTTCTGCAGGGACCAGAGACAGACCAGGCCACAGTGCAGAAGATTCGCGATGCCATTAGAGA
TCAGCGCGAGATTACCGTGCAGCTGATAAACTACACAAAAAGCGGGAAGAAATTCTGGAACCTCCTGCAC
CTCCAGCCCATGAGGGACCAGAAGGGTGAGCTCCAGTATTTCATCGGAGTGCAGCTGGATGGATCCGGAA
AGGACGAGCTGTAAGAATTCTGCAGTCGACGGTACCGCGGGCCCGGGATCCACCGGATCTAGATAACTGA
TCATAATCAGCCATACCACATTTGTAGAGGTTTTACTTGCTTTAAAAAACCTCCCACACCTCCCCCTGAA
CCTGAAACATAAAATGAATGCAATTGTTGTTGTTAACTTGTTTATTGCAGCTTATAATGGTTACAAATAA
AGCAATAGCATCACAAATTTCACAAATAAAGCATTTTTTTCACTGCATTCTAGTTGTGGTTTGTCCAAAC
TCATCAATGTATCTTAACGCGTAAATTGTAAGCGTTAATATTTTGTTAAAATTCGCGTTAAATTTTTGTT
AAATCAGCTCATTTTTTAACCAATAGGCCGAAATCGGCAAAATCCCTTATAAATCAAAAGAATAGACCGA
GATAGGGT
[37 nt withheld, positions 1409-1445]
AAAGAACGTGGACTCCAACGTCAAAGG
[49 nt withheld, positions 1473-1521]
T
[91 nt withheld, positions 1523-1613]
G
[124 nt withheld, positions 1615-1738]
CAGGTGGCACTTTTCGGGGAAATGTGCGCGGAACCCCTATTTGTTTATTTTTCTAAATACATTCAAATAT
GTATCCGCTCATGAGACAATAACCCTGATAAATGCTTCAATAATATTGAAAAAGGAAGAGTCCTGAGGCG
GAAAGAACCAGCTGTGGAATGTGTGTCAGTTAGGGTGTGGAAAGTCCCCAGGCTCCCCAGCAGGCAGAAG
TATGCAAAGCATGCATCTCAATTAGTCAGCAACCAGGTGTGGAAAGTCCCCAGGCTCCCCAGCAGGCAGA
AGTATGCAAAGCATGCATCTCAATTAGTCAGCAACCATAGTCCCGCCCCTAACTCCGCCCATCCCGCCCC
TAACTCCGCCCAGTTCCGCCCATTCTCCGCCCCATGGCTGACTAATTTTTTTTATTTATGCAGAGGCCGA
GGCCGCCTCGGCCTCTGAGCTATTCCAGAAGTAGTGAGGAGGCTTTTTTGGAGGCCTAGGCTTTTGCAAA
GATCGATCAAGAGACAGGATGAGGATCGTTTCGCATGATTGAACAAGATGGATTGCACGCAGGTTCTCCG
GCCGCTTGGGTGGAGAGGCTATTCGGCTATGACTGGGCACAACAGACAATCGGCTGCTCTGATGCCGCCG
TGTTCCGGCTGTCAGCGCAGGGGCGCCCGGTTCTTTTTGTCAAGACCGACCTGTCCGGTGCCCTGAATGA
ACTGCAAGACGAGGCAGCGCGGCTATCGTGGCTGGCCACGACGGGCGTTCCTTGCGCAGCTGTGCTCGAC
GTTGTCACTGAAGCGGGAAGGGACTGGCTGCTATTGGGCGAAGTGCCGGGGCAGGATCTCCTGTCATCTC
ACCTTGCTCCTGCCGAGAAAGTATCCATCATGGCTGATGCAATGCGGCGGCTGCATACGCTTGATCCGGC
TACCTGCCCATTCGACCACCAAGCGAAACATCGCATCGAGCGAGCACGTACTCGGATGGAAGCCGGTCTT
GTCGATCAGGATGATCTGGACGAAGAGCATCAGGGGCTCGCGCCAGCCGAACTGTTCGCCAGGCTCAAGG
CGAGCATGCCCGACGGCGAGGATCTCGTCGTGACCCATGGCGATGCCTGCTTGCCGAATATCATGGTGGA
AAATGGCCGCTTTTCTGGATTCATCGACTGTGGCCGGCTGGGTGTGGCGGACCGCTATCAGGACATAGCG
TTGGCTACCCGTGATATTGCTGAAGAGCTTGGCGGCGAATGGGCTGACCGCTTCCTCGTGCTTTACGGTA
TCGCCGCTCCCGATTCGCAGCGCATCGCCTTCTATCGCCTTCTTGACGAGTTCTTCTGAGCGGGACTCTG
GGGTTCGAAATGACCGACCAAGCGACGCCCAACCTGCCATCACGAGATTTCGATTCCACCGCCGCCTTCT
ATGAAAGGTTGGGCTTCGGAATCGTTTTCCGGGACGCCGGCTGGATGATCCTCCAGCGCGGGGATCTCAT
GCTGGAGTTCTTCGCCCACCCTAGGGGGAGGCTAACTGAAACACGGAAGGAGACAATACCGGAAGGAACC
CGCGCTATGACGGCAATAAAAAGACAGAATAAAACGCACGGTGTTGGGTCGTTTGTTCATAAACGCGGGG
TTCGGTCCCAGGGCTGGCACTCTGTCGATACCCCACCGAGACCCCATTGGGGCCAATACGCCCGCGTTTC
TTCCTTTTCCCCACCCCACCCCCCAAGTTCGGGTGAAGGCCCAGGGCTCGCAGCCAACGTCGGGGCGGCA
GGCCCTGCCATAGCCTCAGGTTACTCATATATACTTTAGATTGATTTAAAACTTCATTTTTAATTTAAAA
GGATCTAGGTGAAGATCCTTTTTGATAATCTCATGACCAAAATCCCTTAACGTGAGTTTTCGTTCCACTG
AGCGTCAGACCCCGTAGAAAAGATCAAAGGATCTTCTTGAGATCCTTTTTTTCTGCGCGTAATCTGCTGC
TTGCAAACAAAAAAACCACCGCTACCAGCGGTGGTTTGTTTGCCGGATCAAGAGCTACCAACTCTTTTTC
CGAAGGTAACTGGCTTCAGCAGAGCGCAGATACCAAATACTGTTCTTCTAGTGTAGCCGTAGTTAGGCCA
CCACTTCAAGAACTCTGTAGCACCGCCTACATACCTCGCTCTGCTAATCCTGTTACCAGTGGCTGCTGCC
AGTGGCGATAAGTCGTGTCTTACCGGGTTGGACTCAAGACGATAGTTACCGGATAAGGCGCAGCGGTCGG
GCTGAACGGGGGGTTCGTGCACACAGCCCAGCTTGGAGCGAACGACCTACACCGAACTGAGATACCTACA
GCGTGAGCTATGAGAAAGCGCCACGCTTCCCGAAGGGAGAAAGGCGGACAGGTATCCGGTAAGCGGCAGG
GTCGGAACAGGAGAGCGCACGAGGGAGCTTCCAGGGGGAAACGCCTGGTATCTTTATAGTCCTGTCGGGT
TTCGCCACCTCTGACTTGAGCGTCGATTTTTGTGATGCTCGTCAGGGGGGCGGAGCCTATGGAAAAACGC
CAGCAACGCGGCCTTTTTACGGTTCCTGGCCTTTTGCTGGCCTTTTGCTCACATGTTCTTTCCTGCGTTA
TCCCCTGATTCTGTGGATAACCGTATTACCGCCATGCATTAGTTATTAATAG
Features (pLannotate 1.2.2; 14 found; start..end, strand, type, name):
     48..351     +  enhancer       CMV enhancer: human cytomegalovirus immediate early enhancer
    352..555     +  promoter       CMV promoter: human cytomegalovirus (CMV) immediate early promoter
    656..973     +  CDS            miniSOG: miniSOG is a basic (constitutively fluorescent) cyan fluorescent protein published in 2011, derived from Arabidopsis thaliana. It requires the cofactor flavin for fluorescence.
    995..1031    +  misc_feature   MCS (fragment): multiple cloning site
   1048..1132    +  CDS            large T antigen (fragment): large T antigen from SV40 (simian virus 40)
   1155..1276    +  polyA_signal   SV40 poly(A) signal: SV40 polyadenylation signal
   1310..1738    -  rep_origin     f1 ori (sequence partly withheld): f1 bacteriophage origin of replication; arrow indicates direction of (+) strand synthesis
   1765..1869    +  promoter       AmpR promoter: bla
   1871..2228    +  promoter       SV40 promoter: SV40 enhancer and early promoter
   2263..3057    +  CDS            NeoR/KanR: aminoglycoside phosphotransferase from Tn5; aph(3')-II (or nptII); confers resistance to neomycin, kanamycin, and G418 (Geneticin®)
   3078..3230    +  CDS            ble (fragment): BLE_KLEPN - Experimental evidence at protein level: Swiss-Prot protein existence level 1. Binding protein with a strong affinity to the bleomycin family of antibiotics. Binds to CL990; an antimitotic-antibiotic compound. From Klebsiella pneumoniae.
   3289..3336    +  polyA_signal   HSV TK poly(A) signal: herpes simplex virus thymidine kinase polyadenylation signal (Cole and Stacy, 1985)
   3427..3443    -  polyA_signal   bGH poly(A) signal (fragment): bovine growth hormone polyadenylation signal
   3665..4253    +  rep_origin     ori: high-copy-number ColE1/pMB1/pBR322/pUC origin of replication
