[The description below was written by a language model from this plasmid's Addgene catalogue record and pLannotate feature annotations shown in this document.]
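Description:
miniSOG-ER-5 is a mammalian expression plasmid designed to send the miniSOG tag to the endoplasmic reticulum. The insert is catalogued as the ER signal peptide of human calreticulin (CALR), fused to miniSOG and driven by the CMV immediate-early enhancer and promoter. miniSOG is a small flavin-binding fluorescent protein derived from an Arabidopsis thaliana protein. The record gives excitation peaks at 448 and 473 nm and emission peaks at 500 and 528 nm. In the feature table, the miniSOG coding sequence lies downstream of the CMV promoter and is followed by a remnant of a multiple cloning site and an SV40 polyadenylation signal. The signal peptide is not annotated as a separate feature; it presumably sits in the roughly 100-nt unannotated gap between promoter and miniSOG. The record does not say whether an ER retention motif follows miniSOG.

The backbone has the layout of a standard fluorescent-protein expression vector. A high-copy ColE1/pUC origin supports propagation in E. coli, and an f1 origin is also present. A single NeoR/KanR (Tn5 aminoglycoside phosphotransferase) cassette is preceded by both a bacterial bla promoter and the SV40 enhancer/early promoter and ends in an HSV TK poly(A) signal. It therefore confers kanamycin resistance in bacteria and G418 resistance in transfected mammalian cells. The short large T antigen, ble and bGH poly(A) fragments are probably partial annotation matches rather than functional parts. The sequenced record is 4,380 nt, which is shorter than the 4,750 bp listed for the backbone alone, and the record does not explain this discrepancy.

The associated publication introduced miniSOG as a genetically encoded tag for correlated light and electron microscopy. That fits using this construct as an ER localization marker in mammalian cells.
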