Addgene plasmid #57766: miniSOG-ER-5
Purpose: Localization: Endoplasmic Reticulum, Excitation: 448 / 473, Emission: 500 / 528
Depositing lab: Michael Davidson. Depositing organization: Florida State University, Tallahassee. Publication: A genetically encoded tag for correlated light and electron microscopy of intact cells, tissues, and organisms. Shu X, Lev-Ram V, Deerinck TJ, Qi Y, Ramko EB, Davidson MW, Jin Y, Ellisman MH, Tsien RY. PLoS Biol. 2011 Apr;9(4):e1001041. doi: 10.1371/journal.pbio.1001041. Epub 2011 Apr 5. PubMed 21483721.
Backbone
  Vector backbone: miniSOG
  Backbone size w/o insert (bp): 4750
  Vector type: Mammalian Expression
  Selectable markers: Neomycin (select with G418)
Growth in bacteria
  Bacterial resistance: Kanamycin, 50 μg/mL
  Growth temperature: 37°C
  Growth strain: DH5alpha
  Copy number: High Copy
Gene/Insert
  Gene/Insert name: ER (alt name: NM_004343.3)
  Species: H. sapiens (human)
  Mutation: ER Signal Peptide
  Entrez Gene: CALR (a.k.a. CALR1, CRT, HEL-S-99n, RO, SSA, cC1qR)
  Promoter: CMV
  Tag / fusion protein: miniSOG
  Cloning method: Unknown
  Sequencing primers: 5′ CMV-F; 3′ SV40pA-R
Terms and licenses: Academic/Nonprofit Terms; Industry Terms
Depositor comments: . Excitation = 448 / 473; Emission = 500 / 528
How to cite: miniSOG-ER-5 was a gift from Michael Davidson (Addgene plasmid # 57766 ; http://n2t.net/addgene:57766 ; RRID:Addgene_57766)
