>Addgene plasmid #57766 | miniSOG-ER-5 | addgene partial sequence | sequence record 139989 | CMV-F 5'-CGCAAATGGGCGGTAGGCGTG-3'
AGCAGAGCTGGTTTAGTGAACCGTCAGATCCGCTAGCGCCACCATGCTGCTATCCGTGCCGTTGCTGCTC
GGCCTCCTCGGCCTGGCCGTCGCCGCACCGGTCGCCACCATGGAGAAAAGTTTCGTGATAACTGATCCAC
GGCTGCCAGACAATCCCATCATCTTCGCATCCGATGGCTTCCTGGAGCTGACCGAGTATTCCAGAGAGGA
GATCCTGGGCCGCAATGGCCGCTTTCTGCAGGGACCAGAGACAGACCAGGCCACAGTGCAGAAGATTCGC
GATGCCATTAGAGATCAGCGCGAGATTACCGTGCAGCTGATAAACTACACAAAAAGCGGGAAGAAATTCT
GGAACCTCCTGCACCTCCAGCCCATGAGGGACCAGAAGGGTGAGCTCCAGTATTTCATCGGAGTGCAGCT
GGATGGATCCGGAAAGGACGAGCTGTAAGAATTCTGCAGTCGACGGTACCGCGGGCCCGGGATCCACCGG
ATCTAGATAACTGATCATAATCAGCCATACCACATTTGTAGAGGTTTTACTTGCTTTAAAAAACCTCCCA
CACCTCCCCCTGAACCTGAAACATAAAATGAATGCAATTGTTGTTGTTAACTTGTTTATTGCAGCTTATA
ATGGTTACAAATAAAGCAATAGCATCACAAATTTCACAAATAAAGCATTTTTTTCACTGCATTCTAGTTG
TGGTTTGTCCAAACTCATCAATGTATCTTAACGCGTAAATTGTAAGCGTTAATATTTTGTTAAAATTCGC
GTTAAATTTTTGTTAAATCAGCTCATTTTTTAACCAATAGGCCGAAATC
